Addgene plasmid #226391: pcDNA3.1(-).TagRFP.T-2A-V5-S404D.Tau2N4R-WPRE
Purpose: Expresses tau propagation ORF with V5 tag on S404D mutant 2N4R tau
Depositing lab: Bradley Hyman. Depositing organization: Massachusetts General Hospital. Publication: Alzheimer disease-associated tau post-translational modification mimics impact tau propagation and uptake. Dickson JR, Sobolewski RGR, Fernandes AR, Cooper JM, Fan Z, Chung M, Donahue C, Oakley DH, Strickland DK, Hyman BT. J Neuropathol Exp Neurol. 2025 Jun 1;84(6):459-470. doi: 10.1093/jnen/nlaf007. PubMed 39984820.
Backbone
  Vector backbone: pcDNA3.1(-)
  Backbone size w/o insert (bp): 5427
  Vector type: Mammalian Expression
Growth in bacteria
  Bacterial resistance: Ampicillin, 100 μg/mL
  Growth temperature: 37°C
  Growth strain: DH5alpha
  Copy number: High Copy
Gene/Insert
  Gene/Insert name: Tau2N4R
  Species: H. sapiens (human); synthetic
  Insert size (bp): 2174
  Mutation: S404D, Tau2N4R
  Entrez Gene: MAPT (a.k.a. DDPAC, FTD1, FTDP-17, MAPTL, MSTD, MTBT1, MTBT2, PPND, PPP1R103, TAU, Tau-PHF6, tau-40)
  Tag / fusion protein: TagRFP.T.2A.V5 (N terminal on insert)
  Cloning method: Other
Terms and licenses: Academic/Nonprofit Terms; Industry Terms: Not Available to Industry
How to cite: pcDNA3.1(-).TagRFP.T-2A-V5-S404D.Tau2N4R-WPRE was a gift from Bradley Hyman (Addgene plasmid # 226391 ; http://n2t.net/addgene:226391 ; RRID:Addgene_226391)
