[The description below was written by a language model from this plasmid's Addgene catalogue record and pLannotate feature annotations shown in this document.]
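Description:
pcDNA3.1(-).TagRFP.T-2A-V5-S404D.Tau2N4R-WPRE is a mammalian expression plasmid of about 8.3 kb built on the pcDNA3.1(-) backbone. It is maintained in E. coli at high copy through a ColE1/pUC-type origin and selected with ampicillin via the β-lactamase gene. An f1 origin is also present. For mammalian cells, the backbone carries an SV40 early promoter driving the neomycin phosphotransferase gene, followed by an SV40 polyadenylation signal, which would allow G418 selection of stable transfectants. The short HIV-1 LTR, ble, lacI and bom hits in the feature table are small fragments, most likely backbone remnants or annotation matches rather than functional parts.

The payload is a single open reading frame transcribed from the CMV immediate-early enhancer/promoter, with a T7 promoter just upstream. It encodes the red fluorescent protein TagRFP-T, a 2A self-cleaving peptide (named in the record and fitting the unannotated gap between the two coding features), and then V5-tagged human 2N4R tau (MAPT) carrying the S404D substitution. According to the associated publication title, this substitution serves as a mimic of a disease-associated post-translational modification. A WPRE after the coding sequence enhances transcript stability and expression, and the bovine growth hormone poly(A) signal terminates the transcript.

Because the 2A element yields separate TagRFP-T and V5-tau proteins from one mRNA, cells expressing the construct are marked red. Cells that contain V5-tau without red fluorescence can then be read as having received tau from a neighbouring cell. This design matches the stated purpose as a tau propagation reporter, used to test how the S404D change affects tau spread and uptake.
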