Features (pLannotate 1.2.2; 24 found; start..end, strand, type, name):
     28..80      -  misc_feature   bom (fragment): basis of mobility region from pBR322
    235..614     +  enhancer       CMV enhancer: human cytomegalovirus immediate early enhancer
    615..818     +  promoter       CMV promoter: human cytomegalovirus (CMV) immediate early promoter
    814..847     +  LTR            5' LTR (truncated) (fragment): truncated 5' long terminal repeat (LTR) from HIV-1
    863..881     +  promoter       T7 promoter: promoter for bacteriophage T7 RNA polymerase
    921..973     +  misc_feature   MCS: multiple cloning site
    987..1718    +  CDS            TagRFP-T: TagRFP-T is a basic (constitutively fluorescent) red fluorescent protein published in 2008, derived from Entacmaea quadricolor. It has low acid sensitivity.
   1791..1832    +  CDS            V5 tag: epitope tag from simian virus 5
   1839..3158    +  CDS            MAPT (sequence partly withheld): TAU_SPECI - Experimental evidence at protein level: Swiss-Prot protein existence level 1. Promotes microtubule assembly and stability, and might be involved in the establishment and maintenance of neuronal polarity. The C-terminus binds axonal microtubules while the N-terminus binds neural plasma membrane components, suggesting that tau functions as a linker protein between both. Axonal polarity is predetermined by tau localization (in the neuronal cell) in the domain of the cell body defined by the centrosome. The short isoforms allow plasticity of the cytoskeleton whereas the longer isoforms
   3178..3766    +  misc_feature   WPRE: woodchuck hepatitis virus posttranscriptional regulatory element
   3866..4090    +  polyA_signal   bGH poly(A) signal: bovine growth hormone polyadenylation signal
   4094..4115    +  promoter       SV40 promoter (fragment): SV40 enhancer and early promoter
   4136..4564    +  rep_origin     f1 ori (sequence partly withheld): f1 bacteriophage origin of replication; arrow indicates direction of (+) strand synthesis
   4578..4907    +  promoter       SV40 promoter: SV40 enhancer and early promoter
   4974..5765    +  CDS            neo: KKA2_KLEPN - Also known as kan, nptII. Experimental evidence at protein level: Swiss-Prot protein existence level 1. Resistance to kanamycin, neomycin, paromomycin, ribostamycin, butirosin and gentamicin B. From Klebsiella pneumoniae.
   5789..5947    +  CDS            ble (fragment): BLE_KLEPN - Experimental evidence at protein level: Swiss-Prot protein existence level 1. Binding protein with a strong affinity to the bleomycin family of antibiotics. Binds to CL990; an antimitotic-antibiotic compound. From Klebsiella pneumoniae.
   5942..6063    +  polyA_signal   SV40 poly(A) signal: SV40 polyadenylation signal
   6136..6152    -  protein_bind   lac operator: The lac repressor binds to the lac operator to inhibit transcription in E. coli. This inhibition can be relieved by adding lactose or isopropyl-β-D-thiogalactopyranoside (IPTG). lac repressor encoded by lacI
   6160..6190    -  promoter       lac promoter: promoter for the E. coli lac operon
   6205..6226    -  protein_bind   CAP binding site: CAP binding activates transcription in the presence of cAMP. E. coli catabolite activator protein
   6239..6331    -  CDS            lacI (fragment): lac repressor; lacI; The lac repressor binds to the lac operator to inhibit transcription in E. coli. This inhibition can be relieved by adding lactose or isopropyl-β-D-thiogalactopyranoside (IPTG).
   6514..7102    -  rep_origin     ori: high-copy-number ColE1/pMB1/pBR322/pUC origin of replication
   7273..8133    -  CDS            AmpR: β-lactamase; bla; confers resistance to ampicillin, carbenicillin, and related antibiotics
   8134..8238    -  promoter       AmpR promoter: bla
>Addgene plasmid #226391 | pcDNA3.1(-).TagRFP.T-2A-V5-S404D.Tau2N4R-WPRE | addgene full sequence | sequence record 450763 | Addgene NGS Result
GACGGATCGGGAGATCTCCCGATCCCCTATGGTGCACTCTCAGTACAATCTGCTCTGATGCCGCATAGTT
AAGCCAGTATCTGCTCCCTGCTTGTGTGTTGGAGGTCGCTGAGTAGTGCGCGAGCAAAATTTAAGCTACA
ACAAGGCAAGGCTTGACCGACAATTGCATGAAGAATCTGCTTAGGGTTAGGCGTTTTGCGCTGCTTCGCG
ATGTACGGGCCAGATATACGCGTTGACATTGATTATTGACTAGTTATTAATAGTAATCAATTACGGGGTC
ATTAGTTCATAGCCCATATATGGAGTTCCGCGTTACATAACTTACGGTAAATGGCCCGCCTGGCTGACCG
CCCAACGACCCCCGCCCATTGACGTCAATAATGACGTATGTTCCCATAGTAACGCCAATAGGGACTTTCC
ATTGACGTCAATGGGTGGAGTATTTACGGTAAACTGCCCACTTGGCAGTACATCAAGTGTATCATATGCC
AAGTACGCCCCCTATTGACGTCAATGACGGTAAATGGCCCGCCTGGCATTATGCCCAGTACATGACCTTA
TGGGACTTTCCTACTTGGCAGTACATCTACGTATTAGTCATCGCTATTACCATGGTGATGCGGTTTTGGC
AGTACATCAATGGGCGTGGATAGCGGTTTGACTCACGGGGATTTCCAAGTCTCCACCCCATTGACGTCAA
TGGGAGTTTGTTTTGGCACCAAAATCAACGGGACTTTCCAAAATGTCGTAACAACTCCGCCCCATTGACG
CAAATGGGCGGTAGGCGTGTACGGTGGGAGGTCTATATAAGCAGAGCTCTCTGGCTAACTAGAGAACCCA
CTGCTTACTGGCTTATCGAAATTAATACGACTCACTATAGGGAGACCCAAGCTGGCTAGCGTTTAAACGG
GCCCTCTAGACTCGAGCTCAAGCTTCGAATTCTGCAGTCGACGGTACCGCGGGCCCGGGATCCACCGGTC
GCCACCATGGTGTCTAAGGGCGAAGAGCTGATTAAGGAGAACATGCACATGAAGCTGTACATGGAGGGCA
CCGTGAACAACCACCACTTCAAGTGCACATCCGAGGGCGAAGGCAAGCCCTACGAGGGCACCCAGACCAT
GAGAATCAAGGTGGTCGAGGGCGGCCCTCTCCCCTTCGCCTTCGACATCCTGGCTACCAGCTTCATGTAC
GGCAGCAGAACCTTCATCAACCACACCCAGGGCATCCCCGACTTCTTTAAGCAGTCCTTCCCTGAGGGCT
TCACATGGGAGAGAGTCACCACATACGAAGACGGGGGCGTGCTGACCGCTACCCAGGACACCAGCCTCCA
GGACGGCTGCCTCATCTACAACGTCAAGATCAGAGGGGTGAACTTCCCATCCAACGGCCCTGTGATGCAG
AAGAAAACACTCGGCTGGGAGGCCAACACCGAGATGCTGTACCCCGCTGACGGCGGCCTGGAAGGCAGAA
CCGACATGGCCCTGAAGCTCGTGGGCGGGGGCCACCTGATCTGCAACTTCAAGACCACATACAGATCCAA
GAAACCCGCTAAGAACCTCAAGATGCCCGGCGTCTACTATGTGGACCACAGACTGGAAAGAATCAAGGAG
GCCGACAAAGAGACCTACGTCGAGCAGCACGAGGTGGCTGTGGCCAGATACTGCGACCTCCCTAGCAAAC
TGGGGCACAAACTTAATGGCATGGACGAGCTGTACAAGGGTACCGGCGAGGGCAGAGGAAGTCTGCTAAC
ATGCGGTGACGTCGAGGAGAATCCTGGCCCAACCGGTAAAGGTAAGCCTATCCCTAACCCTCTCCTCGGT
CTCGATTCTACGACTAGTGCTGAGCCCCGCCAGGAGTTCGAAGTGATGGAAGATCACGCTGGGACGTACG
GGTTGGGGGACAGGAAAGATCAGGGGGGCTACACCATGCACCAAGACCAAGAGGGTGACACGGACGCTGG
CCTGAAAGAATCTCCCCTGCAGACCCCCACTGAGGACGGATCTGAGGAACCGGGCTCTGAAACCTCTGAT
GCTAAGAGCACTCCAACAGCGGAAGATGTGACAGCACCCTTAGTGGATGAGGGAGCTCCCGGCAAGCAGG
CTGCCGCGCAGCCCCACACGGAGATCCCAGAAGGAACCACAGCTGAAGAAGCAGGCATTGGAGACACCCC
CAGCCTGGAAGACGAAGCTGCTGGTCACGTGACCCAAGCTCGCATGGTCAGTAAAAGCAAAGACGGGACT
GGAAGCGATGACAAAAAAGCCAAGGGGGCTGATGGTAAAACGAAGATCGCCACACCGCGGGGAGCAGCCC
CTCCAGGCCAGAAGGGCCAGGCCAACGCCACCAGGATTCCAGCAAAAACCCCGCCCGCTCCAAAGACACC
ACCCAGCTCTGGTGAACCTCCAAAATCAGGGGATCGCAGCGGCTACAGCAGCCCCGGCTCCCCAGGCACT
CCCGGCAGCCGCTCCCGCACCCCGTCCCTTCCAACCCCACCCACCCGGGAGCCCAAGAAGGTGGCAGTGG
TCCGTACTCCACCCAAGTCGCCGTCTTCCGCCAAGAGCCGCCTG
[387 nt withheld, positions 2565-2951]
ACCCACAAGCTGACCTTCCGCGAGAACGCCAAAGCCAAGACAGACCACGGGGCGGAGATCGTGTACAAGT
CGCCAGTGGTGTCTGGGGACACGGATCCACGGCATCTCAGCAATGTCTCCTCCACCGGCAGCATCGACAT
GGTAGACTCGCCCCAGCTCGCCACGCTAGCTGACGAGGTGTCTGCCTCCCTGGCCAAGCAGGGTTTGTAG
GGATCCGATTATCGATAATCAACCTCTGGATTACAAAATTTGTGAAAGATTGACTGGTATTCTTAACTAT
GTTGCTCCTTTTACGCTATGTGGATACGCTGCTTTAATGCCTTTGTATCATGCTATTGCTTCCCGTATGG
CTTTCATTTTCTCCTCCTTGTATAAATCCTGGTTGCTGTCTCTTTATGAGGAGTTGTGGCCCGTTGTCAG
GCAACGTGGCGTGGTGTGCACTGTGTTTGCTGACGCAACCCCCACTGGTTGGGGCATTGCCACCACCTGT
CAGCTCCTTTCCGGGACTTTCGCTTTCCCCCTCCCTATTGCCACGGCGGAACTCATCGCCGCCTGCCTTG
CCCGCTGCTGGACAGGGGCTCGGCTGTTGGGCACTGACAATTCCGTGGTGTTGTCGGGGAAATCATCGTC
CTTTCCTTGGCTGCTCGCCTGTGTTGCCACCTGGATTCTGCGCGGGACGCCCTTCTGCTACGTCCCTTCG
GCCCTCAATCCAGCGGACCTTCCTTCCCGCGGCCTGCTGCCGGCTCTGCGGCCTCTTCCGCGTCTTCGCC
TTCGCCCTCAGACGAGTCGGATCTCCCTTTGGGCCGCCTCCCCGCATCGATACCGTCGAGCGATATCTGC
AGAATTCCACCACACTGGACTAGTGGATCCGAGCTCGGTACCAAGCTTAAGTTTAAACCGCTGATCAGCC
TCGACTGTGCCTTCTAGTTGCCAGCCATCTGTTGTTTGCCCCTCCCCCGTGCCTTCCTTGACCCTGGAAG
GTGCCACTCCCACTGTCCTTTCCTAATAAAATGAGGAAATTGCATCGCATTGTCTGAGTAGGTGTCATTC
TATTCTGGGGGGTGGGGTGGGGCAGGACAGCAAGGGGGAGGATTGGGAAGACAATAGCAGGCATGCTGGG
GATGCGGTGGGCTCTATGGCTTCTGAGGCGGAAAGAACCAGCTGGGGCTCTAGGGGGTATCCCC
[124 nt withheld, positions 4136-4259]
C
[91 nt withheld, positions 4261-4351]
A
[49 nt withheld, positions 4353-4401]
CCTTTGACGTTGGAGTCCACGTTCTTT
[37 nt withheld, positions 4429-4465]
ACCCTATCTCGGTCTATTCTTTTGATTTATAAGGGATTTTGCCGATTTCGGCCTATTGGTTAAAAAATGA
GCTGATTTAACAAAAATTTAACGCGAATTAATTCTGTGGAATGTGTGTCAGTTAGGGTGTGGAAAGTCCC
CAGGCTCCCCAGCAGGCAGAAGTATGCAAAGCATGCATCTCAATTAGTCAGCAACCAGGTGTGGAAAGTC
CCCAGGCTCCCCAGCAGGCAGAAGTATGCAAAGCATGCATCTCAATTAGTCAGCAACCATAGTCCCGCCC
CTAACTCCGCCCATCCCGCCCCTAACTCCGCCCAGTTCCGCCCATTCTCCGCCCCATGGCTGACTAATTT
TTTTTATTTATGCAGAGGCCGAGGCCGCCTCTGCCTCTGAGCTATTCCAGAAGTAGTGAGGAGGCTTTTT
TGGAGGCCTAGGCTTTTGCAAAAAGCTCCCGGGAGCTTGTATATCCATTTTCGGATCTGATCAAGAGACA
GGATGAGGATCGTTTCGCATGATTGAACAAGATGGATTGCACGCAGGTTCTCCGGCCGCTTGGGTGGAGA
GGCTATTCGGCTATGACTGGGCACAACAGACAATCGGCTGCTCTGATGCCGCCGTGTTCCGGCTGTCAGC
GCAGGGGCGCCCGGTTCTTTTTGTCAAGACCGACCTGTCCGGTGCCCTGAATGAACTGCAGGACGAGGCA
GCGCGGCTATCGTGGCTGGCCACGACGGGCGTTCCTTGCGCAGCTGTGCTCGACGTTGTCACTGAAGCGG
GAAGGGACTGGCTGCTATTGGGCGAAGTGCCGGGGCAGGATCTCCTGTCATCTCACCTTGCTCCTGCCGA
GAAAGTATCCATCATGGCTGATGCAATGCGGCGGCTGCATACGCTTGATCCGGCTACCTGCCCATTCGAC
CACCAAGCGAAACATCGCATCGAGCGAGCACGTACTCGGATGGAAGCCGGTCTTGTCGATCAGGATGATC
TGGACGAAGAGCATCAGGGGCTCGCGCCAGCCGAACTGTTCGCCAGGCTCAAGGCGCGCATGCCCGACGG
CGAGGATCTCGTCGTGACCCATGGCGATGCCTGCTTGCCGAATATCATGGTGGAAAATGGCCGCTTTTCT
GGATTCATCGACTGTGGCCGGCTGGGTGTGGCGGACCGCTATCAGGACATAGCGTTGGCTACCCGTGATA
TTGCTGAAGAGCTTGGCGGCGAATGGGCTGACCGCTTCCTCGTGCTTTACGGTATCGCCGCTCCCGATTC
GCAGCGCATCGCCTTCTATCGCCTTCTTGACGAGTTCTTCTGAGCGGGACTCTGGGGTTCGAAATGACCG
ACCAAGCGACGCCCAACCTGCCATCACGAGATTTCGATTCCACCGCCGCCTTCTATGAAAGGTTGGGCTT
CGGAATCGTTTTCCGGGACGCCGGCTGGATGATCCTCCAGCGCGGGGATCTCATGCTGGAGTTCTTCGCC
CACCCCAACTTGTTTATTGCAGCTTATAATGGTTACAAATAAAGCAATAGCATCACAAATTTCACAAATA
AAGCATTTTTTTCACTGCATTCTAGTTGTGGTTTGTCCAAACTCATCAATGTATCTTATCATGTCTGTAT
ACCGTCGACCTCTAGCTAGAGCTTGGCGTAATCATGGTCATAGCTGTTTCCTGTGTGAAATTGTTATCCG
CTCACAATTCCACACAACATACGAGCCGGAAGCATAAAGTGTAAAGCCTGGGGTGCCTAATGAGTGAGCT
AACTCACATTAATTGCGTTGCGCTCACTGCCCGCTTTCCAGTCGGGAAACCTGTCGTGCCAGCTGCATTA
ATGAATCGGCCAACGCGCGGGGAGAGGCGGTTTGCGTATTGGGCGCTCTTCCGCTTCCTCGCTCACTGAC
TCGCTGCGCTCGGTCGTTCGGCTGCGGCGAGCGGTATCAGCTCACTCAAAGGCGGTAATACGGTTATCCA
CAGAATCAGGGGATAACGCAGGAAAGAACATGTGAGCAAAAGGCCAGCAAAAGGCCAGGAACCGTAAAAA
GGCCGCGTTGCTGGCGTTTTTCCATAGGCTCCGCCCCCCTGACGAGCATCACAAAAATCGACGCTCAAGT
CAGAGGTGGCGAAACCCGACAGGACTATAAAGATACCAGGCGTTTCCCCCTGGAAGCTCCCTCGTGCGCT
CTCCTGTTCCGACCCTGCCGCTTACCGGATACCTGTCCGCCTTTCTCCCTTCGGGAAGCGTGGCGCTTTC
TCATAGCTCACGCTGTAGGTATCTCAGTTCGGTGTAGGTCGTTCGCTCCAAGCTGGGCTGTGTGCACGAA
CCCCCCGTTCAGCCCGACCGCTGCGCCTTATCCGGTAACTATCGTCTTGAGTCCAACCCGGTAAGACACG
ACTTATCGCCACTGGCAGCAGCCACTGGTAACAGGATTAGCAGAGCGAGGTATGTAGGCGGTGCTACAGA
GTTCTTGAAGTGGTGGCCTAACTACGGCTACACTAGAAGAACAGTATTTGGTATCTGCGCTCTGCTGAAG
CCAGTTACCTTCGGAAAAAGAGTTGGTAGCTCTTGATCCGGCAAACAAACCACCGCTGGTAGCGGTGGTT
TTTTTGTTTGCAAGCAGCAGATTACGCGCAGAAAAAAAGGATCTCAAGAAGATCCTTTGATCTTTTCTAC
GGGGTCTGACGCTCAGTGGAACGAAAACTCACGTTAAGGGATTTTGGTCATGAGATTATCAAAAAGGATC
TTCACCTAGATCCTTTTAAATTAAAAATGAAGTTTTAAATCAATCTAAAGTATATATGAGTAAACTTGGT
CTGACAGTTACCAATGCTTAATCAGTGAGGCACCTATCTCAGCGATCTGTCTATTTCGTTCATCCATAGT
TGCCTGACTCCCCGTCGTGTAGATAACTACGATACGGGAGGGCTTACCATCTGGCCCCAGTGCTGCAATG
ATACCGCGAGACCCACGCTCACCGGCTCCAGATTTATCAGCAATAAACCAGCCAGCCGGAAGGGCCGAGC
GCAGAAGTGGTCCTGCAACTTTATCCGCCTCCATCCAGTCTATTAATTGTTGCCGGGAAGCTAGAGTAAG
TAGTTCGCCAGTTAATAGTTTGCGCAACGTTGTTGCCATTGCTACAGGCATCGTGGTGTCACGCTCGTCG
TTTGGTATGGCTTCATTCAGCTCCGGTTCCCAACGATCAAGGCGAGTTACATGATCCCCCATGTTGTGCA
AAAAAGCGGTTAGCTCCTTCGGTCCTCCGATCGTTGTCAGAAGTAAGTTGGCCGCAGTGTTATCACTCAT
GGTTATGGCAGCACTGCATAATTCTCTTACTGTCATGCCATCCGTAAGATGCTTTTCTGTGACTGGTGAG
TACTCAACCAAGTCATTCTGAGAATAGTGTATGCGGCGACCGAGTTGCTCTTGCCCGGCGTCAATACGGG
ATAATACCGCGCCACATAGCAGAACTTTAAAAGTGCTCATCATTGGAAAACGTTCTTCGGGGCGAAAACT
CTCAAGGATCTTACCGCTGTTGAGATCCAGTTCGATGTAACCCACTCGTGCACCCAACTGATCTTCAGCA
TCTTTTACTTTCACCAGCGTTTCTGGGTGAGCAAAAACAGGAAGGCAAAATGCCGCAAAAAAGGGAATAA
GGGCGACACGGAAATGTTGAATACTCATACTCTTCCTTTTTCAATATTATTGAAGCATTTATCAGGGTTA
TTGTCTCATGAGCGGATACATATTTGAATGTATTTAGAAAAATAAACAAATAGGGGTTCCGCGCACATTT
CCCCGAAAAGTGCCACCTGACGTC
